Addgene plasmid #82969: pDONR223_PWP1_WT_V5
Purpose: Gateway Donor vector containing PWP1, used as an over expression control for gene expression analysis. Part of the Target Accelerator Plasmid Collection.
Depositing lab: Jesse Boehm & Matthew Meyerson & David Root. Depositing organization: Broad Institute. Publication: High-throughput Phenotyping of Lung Cancer Somatic Mutations. Berger AH, Brooks AN, Wu X, Shrestha Y, Chouinard C, Piccioni F, Bagul M, Kamburov A, Imielinski M, Hogstrom L, Zhu C, Yang X, Pantel S, Sakai R, Watson J, Kaplan N, Campbell JD, Singh S, Root DE, Narayan R, Natoli T, Lahr DL, Tirosh I, Tamayo P, Getz G, Wong B, Doench J, Subramanian A, Golub TR, Meyerson M, Boehm JS. Cancer Cell. 2016 Aug 8;30(2):214-28. doi: 10.1016/j.ccell.2016.06.022. Epub 2016 Jul 28. PubMed 27478040.
Backbone
  Vector backbone: pDONR223
  Backbone manufacturer: Invitrogen
  Vector type: Gateway Entry vector
Growth in bacteria
  Bacterial resistance: Spectinomycin, 50 μg/mL
  Growth temperature: 37°C
  Growth strain: DH5alpha
  Copy number: High Copy
Gene/Insert
  Gene/Insert name: PWP1 (alt name: NM_007062)
  Species: H. sapiens (human)
  Mutation: E165D, F448L, G449R
  Entrez Gene: PWP1 (a.k.a. IEF-SSP-9502)
  Promoter: None
  Cloning method: Gateway Cloning
  Sequencing primers: 5′ M13pUC-fwd; 3′ M13-Rev
Terms and licenses: Academic/Nonprofit Terms; Industry Terms: Not Available to Industry
Depositor comments: Open state: NO stop codon immediately follows insert
How to cite: pDONR223_PWP1_WT_V5 was a gift from Jesse Boehm & Matthew Meyerson & David Root (Addgene plasmid # 82969 ; http://n2t.net/addgene:82969 ; RRID:Addgene_82969)
