[The description below was written by a language model from this plasmid's Addgene catalogue record and pLannotate feature annotations shown in this document.]
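Description:
pDONR223_PWP1_WT_V5 is a Gateway entry clone built on the Invitrogen pDONR223 backbone, carrying the human PWP1 open reading frame (reference transcript NM_007062). It is a bacterial propagation and shuttling plasmid rather than an expression vector. It replicates from a high-copy ColE1/pUC-type origin and is selected with spectinomycin through the aadA (SmR) aminoglycoside adenylyltransferase gene. That gene sits downstream of remnants of a class 1 integron Pc promoter and a gentamicin acetyltransferase fragment. The sequenced record is 4,293 nt. rrnB T1 and T2 terminators, along with small lacZα and lacI fragments, are backbone remnants with no apparent functional role here.

The PWP1 coding sequence spans the numbering origin on the reverse strand and is flanked by two attL recombination sites, which the automated annotation labels attL2 and attL3. These sites allow LR Clonase-mediated transfer of the ORF into any compatible destination vector. The record lists no promoter for the insert; a T7 promoter lies just outside one attL site as part of the backbone. The clone is in the "open" configuration, with no stop codon immediately after the insert, so the ORF can be read through into a C-terminal tag supplied by the destination vector. The "V5" in the name presumably refers to this, since no V5 tag is annotated in the entry clone itself. Although named "WT", the catalogue lists three amino-acid differences from the reference: E165D, F448L and G449R.

PWP1 encodes a chromatin-associated factor implicated in Pol I-driven rRNA biogenesis. In this collection, the Target Accelerator Plasmid Collection, the clone serves as an overexpression control for gene expression analysis, in the context of high-throughput phenotyping of lung cancer somatic mutations.
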