Features (pLannotate 1.2.2; 12 found; start..end, strand, type, name):
    692..787     -  protein_bind   attL3: mutant version of attL; recombination site for the Gateway® LR reaction LR Clonase™
    804..840     +  CDS            lacZα (fragment): LacZα fragment of β-galactosidase; lacZ fragment
    887..930     -  terminator     rrnB T1 terminator: Escherichia coli rrnB; transcription terminator T1 from the E. coli rrnB gene
   1062..1089    +  terminator     rrnB T2 terminator: transcription terminator T2 from the E. coli rrnB gene
   1144..1236    -  CDS            lacI (fragment): lac repressor; lacI; The lac repressor binds to the lac operator to inhibit transcription in E. coli. This inhibition can be relieved by adding lactose or isopropyl-β-D-thiogalactopyranoside (IPTG).
   1419..2007    -  rep_origin     ori: high-copy-number ColE1/pMB1/pBR322/pUC origin of replication
   2100..2891    -  CDS            SmR: aminoglycoside adenylyltransferase (Murphy, 1985); aadA; confers resistance to spectinomycin and streptomycin
   2898..2954    -  CDS            GmR (fragment): gentamycin acetyltransferase; aacC1; confers resistance to gentamycin
   3130..3153    -  promoter       Pc promoter (fragment): intI1 (promoter lies within the coding sequence); class 1 integron promoter
   3343..3361    +  promoter       T7 promoter: promoter for bacteriophage T7 RNA polymerase
   3379..3478    +  protein_bind   attL2: mutant version of attL; recombination site for the Gateway® LR reaction LR Clonase™
   3480..689     -  CDS            PWP1 (across the origin): PWP1_HUMAN - Experimental evidence at protein level: Swiss-Prot protein existence level 1. Chromatin-associated factor that regulates transcription (PubMed:29065309). Regulates Pol I-mediated rRNA biogenesis and, probably, Pol III-mediated transcription (PubMed:29065309). Regulates the epigenetic status of rDNA (PubMed:29065309). From Homo sapiens (Human).
>Addgene plasmid #82969 | pDONR223_PWP1_WT_V5 | addgene full sequence | sequence record 162727 | Addgene NGS result
GGCTCTAAAGAGTCCACTATATCAAGGTCCCACACTTCAATAACAGGGGTCATGTTTCCTACAGCAATGT
AATTTCCAGTAGAATCATCTGGGCTAGGATCAAAATTCAGCCATTCCACACTCAGAGGATATGCAGACAA
GAGTATATCATGGTGTACATAAAAAGAGTCTTCTTCTTGATTATAAACATGCACGTCTAAATTGCACTGG
TCCTGTTCAGCTCGGCCACAAACTATAAGATTATCACTGGGCTTAATCAAGAAATCTTCACGTTCATATT
GTTCTGTATCTTTCAGAGTAACGTAAGGATCTTGATCATTACTCCCGTAGACCGTAAGACCCAAGAGAGA
TTCACCAAGAGTCTCAGCATCTGGGTCACCTTCCTCATCATATTTATCTAAGTCGTACTCAGCCAGCTCA
TCATCATCAAGCGTCCTGTCATCCTCTGGGTCACCATCCTCCAGGGGCTCTCTTGGGCGTGCCTGGGTGC
GTGCACTCTGCATGCCATCTTCTGAAGGACTGCCTGTCTCCTCTTCATCACTGCCACCACCTTCTTCTTG
CAATTTCTCCTTTGCCTCAGCAATGAGGCGTTTTACTTCTTCTTTACTCAGCTCTACCTTGTCTGGTGTC
TCTTTGGCCACGCCGCAGCGGACCCAGGCCACGCACGTCACCTGGCGGCTGCGGTTCATGCCAACTTTTT
TGTACAAAGTTGGCATTATAAAAAAGCATTGCTCATCAATTTGTTGCAACGAACAGGTCACTATCAGTCA
AAATAAAATCATTATTTGGGGCCCGAGCTTAAGACTGGCCGTCGTTTTACAACGTCGTGACTGGGAAAAC
ATCCATGCTAGCGTTAACGCGAGAGTAGGGAACTGCCAGGCATCAAATAAAACGAAAGGCTCAGTCGGAA
GACTGGGCCTTTCGTTTTATCTGTTGTTTGTCGGTGAACGCTCTCCTGAGTAGGACAAATCCGCCGGGAG
CGGATTTGAACGTTGTGAAGCAACGGCCCGGAGGGTGGCGGGCAGGACGCCCGCCATAAACTGCCAGGCA
TCAAACTAAGCAGAAGGCCATCCTGACGGATGGCCTTTTTGCGTTTCTACAAACTCTTCCTGGCTAGCGG
TACGCGTATTAATTGCGTTGCGCTCACTGCCCGCTTTCCAGTCGGGAAACCTGTCGTGCCAGCTGCATTA
ATGAATCGGCCAACGCGCGGGGAGAGGCGGTTTGCGTATTGGGCGCTCTTCCGCTTCCTCGCTCACTGAC
TCGCTGCGCTCGGTCGTTCGGCTGCGGCGAGCGGTATCAGCTCACTCAAAGGCGGTAATACGGTTATCCA
CAGAATCAGGGGATAACGCAGGAAAGAACATGTGAGCAAAAGGCCAGCAAAAGGCCAGGAACCGTAAAAA
GGCCGCGTTGCTGGCGTTTTTCCATAGGCTCCGCCCCCCTGACGAGCATCACAAAAATCGACGCTCAAGT
CAGAGGTGGCGAAACCCGACAGGACTATAAAGATACCAGGCGTTTCCCCCTGGAAGCTCCCTCGTGCGCT
CTCCTGTTCCGACCCTGCCGCTTACCGGATACCTGTCCGCCTTTCTCCCTTCGGGAAGCGTGGCGCTTTC
TCATAGCTCACGCTGTAGGTATCTCAGTTCGGTGTAGGTCGTTCGCTCCAAGCTGGGCTGTGTGCACGAA
CCCCCCGTTCAGCCCGACCGCTGCGCCTTATCCGGTAACTATCGTCTTGAGTCCAACCCGGTAAGACACG
ACTTATCGCCACTGGCAGCAGCCACTGGTAACAGGATTAGCAGAGCGAGGTATGTAGGCGGTGCTACAGA
GTTCTTGAAGTGGTGGCCTAACTACGGCTACACTAGAAGAACAGTATTTGGTATCTGCGCTCTGCTGAAG
CCAGTTACCTTCGGAAAAAGAGTTGGTAGCTCTTGATCCGGCAAACAAACCACCGCTGGTAGCGGTGGTT
TTTTTGTTTGCAAGCAGCAGATTACGCGCAGAAAAAAAGGATCTCAAGAAGATCCTTTGATCTTTTCTAC
GGGGTCTGACGCTCAGTGGAACGACGCGTAACTCACGTTAAGGGATTTTGGTCATGGGTGGCTCGAGGGT
TATTTGCCGACTACCTTGGTGATCTCGCCTTTCACGTAGTGGACAAATTCTTCCAACTGATCTGCGCGCG
AGGCCAAGCGATCTTCTTCTTGTCCAAGATAAGCCTGTCTAGCTTCAAGTATGACGGGCTGATACTGGGC
CGGCAGGCGCTCCATTGCCCAGTCGGCAGCGACATCCTTCGGCGCGATTTTGCCGGTTACTGCGCTGTAC
CAAATGCGGGACAACGTAAGCACTACATTTCGCTCATCGCCAGCCCAGTCGGGCGGCGAGTTCCATAGCG
TTAAGGTTTCATTTAGCGCCTCAAATAGATCCTGTTCAGGAACCGGATCAAAGAGTTCCTCCGCCGCTGG
ACCTACCAAGGCAACGCTATGTTCTCTTGCTTTTGTCAGCAAGATAGCCAGATCAATGTCGATCGTGGCT
GGCTCGAAGATACCTGCAAGAATGTCATTGCGCTGCCATTCTCCAAATTGCAGTTCGCGCTTAGCTGGAT
AACGCCACGGAATGATGTCGTCGTGCACAACAATGGTGACTTCTACAGCGCGGAGAATCTCGCTCTCTCC
AGGGGAAGCCGAAGTTTCCAAAAGGTCGTTGATCAAAGCTCGCCGCGTTGTTTCATCAAGCCTTACGGTC
ACCGTAACCAGCAAATCAATATCACTGTGTGGCTTCAGGCCGCCATCCACTGCGGAGCCGTACAAATGTA
CGGCCAGCAACGTCGGTTCGAGATGGCGCTCGATGACGCCAACTACCTCTGATAGTTGAGTCGATACTTC
GGCGATCACCGCTTCCCTCATAATGTTTAACTTTGTTTTAGGGCGACTGCCCTGCTGCGTAACATCGTTG
CTGCTCCATAACATCAAACATCGACCCACGGCGTAACGCGCTTGCTGCTTGGATGCCCGAGGCATAGACT
GTACCCCAAAAAAACAGTCATAACAAGCCATGAAAACCGCCACTGCGCCGTTACCACCGCTGCGTTCGGT
CAAGGTTCTGGACCAGTTGCGTGAGCGCATACGCTACTTGCATTACAGCTTACGAACCGAACAGGCTTAT
GTCCACTGGGTTCGTGCCTTCATCCGTTTCCACGGTGTGCGTCACCCGGCAACCTTGGGTAGCAGCGAAG
TCGAGGCATTTCTGTCCTGGCTGGTCTAGAGGAGGCATGATGATATATTTTTATCTTGTGCAATGTAACA
TCAGAGATTTTGAGACACGGGCCAGAGCTGCCAGGAAACAGCTATGACCATGTAATACGACTCACTATAG
GGGATATCAGCTGGATGGCAAATAATGATTTTATTTTGACTGATAGTGACCTGTTCGTTGCAACAAATTG
ATAAGCAATGCTTTCTTATAATGCCAACTTTGTACAAGAAAGTTGGGTAAGACTCCATGGGTGTATCTGA
GCTCCTGCTGCCAAAAGGGCCACTAATAGATGAATTTCTTGCACTCCCAAGAACAAGCCTCTCTCGTCTT
CCAAATGCTTCATTTACTGAAGAGACTGTGCTTATATCCCAGACCCGAAGCCCTTCTTTTTGACCTCGAA
GGGCATAAATAAATGGCAAATCAGGGCAACATGAAGAACAGAAGAGAACTCCCATTTTCATGTCCCTAGA
ATGAACTAGACTTGGCCTATCTCCTAAGATGTCCCAGATCTTCACGTATTTGTCAGCTGAAGCAGTCACG
AGACAGCCCTTGATTTGACTGCTAAGATCAAGACCAGAGATTTCATCATTGTGTGCATTAAGTGTAAAAA
TTGGCTTATCTGAACGTGCATCCAAATTATATACAAAGCCGTCATCTGTACTGGCCAAGAAATGACAAGG
TGAAAAGTGATTCCAAGTCACTCTCTCTATCTGCCCACTGAATCGCCACATTCGATGGCTTTCATCTGGA
CTTCGGCAGTCATACAAAGCCACTGACTTATCATATGAGCCAGAAATCAGAGTCTGTGCTTCAAATGGAT
GAAACTGCAGTGTTTGGACCTTGTCTGTGTGTACAGCGAGGCTAGCTGCTGGTTTCCCCAAGGACATATC
CCACAGAATTACAGTGTTGTCAGCTGATGCACTTGCTAAAACATTTCTGATTAGCTTATTCCATGAAAGG
TCAAGGACAGCATCGGTATGCCCTTCTGCTGAGGAACTCTTCTTTCCTTTCTTTTTCTTCTTTTTTGAAA
GTTTACTTCCGAGTGTGAAGACT
