>Addgene plasmid #82969 | pDONR223_PWP1_WT_V5 | depositor partial sequence | sequence record 157695 | Insert sequence
ATGAACCGCAGCCGCCAGGTGACGTGCGTGGCCTGGGTCCGCTGCGGCGTGGCCAAAGAGACACCAGACA
AGGTAGAGCTGAGTAAAGAAGAAGTAAAACGCCTCATTGCTGAGGCAAAGGAGAAATTGCAAGAAGAAGG
TGGTGGCAGTGATGAAGAGGAGACAGGCAGTCCTTCAGAAGATGGCATGCAGAGTGCACGCACCCAGGCA
CGCCCAAGAGAGCCCCTGGAGGATGGTGACCCAGAGGATGACAGGACGCTTGATGATGATGAGCTGGCTG
AGTACGACTTAGATAAATATGATGAGGAAGGTGACCCAGATGCTGAGACTCTTGGTGAATCTCTCTTGGG
TCTTACGGTCTACGGGAGTAATGATCAAGATCCTTACGTTACTCTGAAAGATACAGAACAATATGAACGT
GAAGATTTCTTGATTAAGCCCAGTGATAATCTTATAGTTTGTGGCCGAGCTGAACAGGACCAGTGCAATT
TAGACGTGCATGTTTATAATCAAGAAGAAGACTCTTTTTATGTACACCATGATATACTCTTGTCTGCATA
TCCTCTGAGTGTGGAATGGCTGAATTTTGATCCTAGCCCAGATGATTCTACTGGAAATTACATTGCTGTA
GGAAACATGACCCCTGTTATTGAAGTGTGGGACCTTGATATAGTGGACTCTTTAGAGCCAGTCTTCACAC
TCGGAAGTAAACTTTCAAAAAAGAAGAAAAAGAAAGGAAAGAAGAGTTCCTCAGCAGAAGGGCATACCGA
TGCTGTCCTTGACCTTTCATGGAATAAGCTAATCAGAAATGTTTTAGCAAGTGCATCAGCTGACAACACT
GTAATTCTGTGGGATATGTCCTTGGGGAAACCAGCAGCTAGCCTCGCTGTACACACAGACAAGGTCCAAA
CACTGCAGTTTCATCCATTTGAAGCACAGACTCTGATTTCTGGCTCATATGATAAGTCAGTGGCTTTGTA
TGACTGCCGAAGTCCAGATGAAAGCCATCGAATGTGGCGATTCAGTGGGCAGATAGAGAGAGTGACTTGG
AATCACTTTTCACCTTGTCATTTCTTGGCCAGTACAGATGACGGCTTTGTATATAATTTGGATGCACGTT
CAGATAAGCCAATTTTTACACTTAATGCACACAATGATGAAATCTCTGGTCTTGATCTTAGCAGTCAAAT
CAAGGGCTGTCTCGTGACTGCTTCAGCTGACAAATACGTGAAGATCTGGGACATCTTAGGAGATAGGCCA
AGTCTAGTTCATTCTAGGGACATGAAAATGGGAGTTCTCTTCTGTTCTTCATGTTGCCCTGATTTGCCAT
TTATTTATGCCCTTCGAGGTCAAAAAGAAGGGCTTCGGGTCTGGGATATAAGCACAGTCTCTTCAGTAAA
TGAAGCATTTGGAAGACGAGAGAGGCTTGTTCTTGGGAGTGCAAGAAATTCATCTATTAGTGGCCCTTTT
GGCAGCAGGAGCTCAGATACACCCATGGAGTCTTAA
